Addgene plasmid #102591: pTRIP-SFFV-mtagBFP-2A STING V155M
Purpose: Lentivector to express STING V155M and mTagBFP
Depositing lab: Nicolas Manel. Depositing organization: Institut Curie. Publication: Intrinsic antiproliferative activity of the innate sensor STING in T lymphocytes. Cerboni S, Jeremiah N, Gentili M, Gehrmann U, Conrad C, Stolzenberg MC, Picard C, Neven B, Fischer A, Amigorena S, Rieux-Laucat F, Manel N. J Exp Med. 2017 Jun 5;214(6):1769-1785. doi: 10.1084/jem.20161674. Epub 2017 May 8. PubMed 28484079.
Backbone
  Vector backbone: pTRIP
  Vector type: Mammalian Expression, Lentiviral
Growth in bacteria
  Bacterial resistance: Ampicillin, 100 μg/mL
  Growth temperature: 30°C
  Growth strain: NEB Stable
  Copy number: High Copy
Gene/Insert
  Gene/Insert name: STING
  Species: H. sapiens (human)
  Mutation: V155M
  Entrez Gene: STING1 (a.k.a. ERIS, MITA, MPYS, NET23, SAVI, STING, STING-beta, TMEM173, hMITA, hSTING)
  Promoter: SFFV
  Cloning method: Restriction Enzyme; 5′ cloning site unknown (unknown if destroyed); 3′ cloning site unknown (unknown if destroyed)
  Sequencing primers: 5′ SFFV-F
Terms and licenses: Academic/Nonprofit Terms; Industry Terms: Not Available to Industry
How to cite: pTRIP-SFFV-mtagBFP-2A STING V155M was a gift from Nicolas Manel (Addgene plasmid # 102591 ; http://n2t.net/addgene:102591 ; RRID:Addgene_102591)
