[The description below was written by a language model from this plasmid's Addgene catalogue record and pLannotate feature annotations shown in this document.]
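Description:
pTRIP-SFFV-mtagBFP-2A STING V155M is an HIV-1-derived lentiviral expression vector built on the pTRIP backbone, designed to deliver human STING (STING1/TMEM173) carrying the V155M substitution together with a blue fluorescent marker into mammalian cells. It is propagated in E. coli through a high-copy ColE1/pUC-type origin with ampicillin selection via β-lactamase. The record specifies a recombination-limiting strain, consistent with the repeated LTR sequences it contains.

The transfer cassette is flanked by HIV-1 LTR sequences, with a ΔU3 fragment annotated at the 3′ end, indicating a self-inactivating design. It contains the Ψ packaging signal with a partial gag region, the Rev response element for Rev-dependent nuclear export of the genomic RNA, and the cPPT/CTS element, which is associated with improved nuclear import of the provirus. Inside, the spleen focus-forming virus (SFFV) LTR promoter drives a single open reading frame. A TagBFP-family coding sequence (mTagBFP by name) is followed by the STING coding sequence. The short gap between them is not annotated, but according to the construct name it holds a 2A self-cleaving peptide, so the two proteins would be produced separately from one transcript and blue fluorescence would report transduced, STING-expressing cells. No WPRE is annotated.

Outside the lentiviral unit, the annotation tool picks up legacy backbone remnants, including an SV40 promoter with E. coli gpt fragments, SV40 T-antigen intron and polyadenylation sequences, and fragments of pBR322 elements. The TBC1D5, frsA and lacI hits are short fragment matches for which the record gives no function. The stated purpose is co-expression of STING V155M and mTagBFP, and the associated publication concerns the antiproliferative activity of STING in T lymphocytes.
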