Features (pLannotate 1.2.2; 31 found; start..end, strand, type, name):
     21..41      +  CDS            small t antigen (fragment): SV40 (simian virus 40) small t antigen
     43..108     +  intron         small t intron: SV40 (simian virus 40) small t antigen intron
    238..258     +  CDS            SV40 NLS: nuclear localization signal of SV40 (simian virus 40) large T antigen
    577..660     +  CDS            large T antigen (fragment): large T antigen from SV40 (simian virus 40)
    683..817     +  polyA_signal   SV40 poly(A) signal: SV40 polyadenylation signal
    984..1313    +  CDS            nef (fragment): NEF_HV1BR - Experimental evidence at protein level: Swiss-Prot protein existence level 1. Extracellular Nef protein targets CD4(+) T-lymphocytes for apoptosis by interacting with CXCR4 surface receptors (PubMed:14990729). From Human immunodeficiency virus type 1 group M subtype B (isolate BRU/LAI) (HIV-1).
   1361..1618    +  LTR            5' LTR (truncated): truncated 5' long terminal repeat (LTR) from HIV-1
   1665..1790    +  misc_feature   HIV-1 Ψ: packaging signal of human immunodeficiency virus type 1
   1774..2137    +  CDS            HIV-1 gag (fragment): gag protein from human immunodeficiency virus 1; gag
   2283..2516    +  misc_feature   RRE: The Rev response element (RRE) of HIV-1 allows for Rev-dependent mRNA export from the nucleus to the cytoplasm.
   2893..2993    +  CDS            Rev (fragment): human immunodeficiency virus 1 (HIV-1) Rev protein; rev; enhances nuclear export of unspliced and incompletely spliced viral mRNAs
   3038..3155    +  misc_feature   cPPT/CTS: central polypurine tract and central termination sequence of HIV-1
   3295..3702    +  promoter       SFFV promoter: spleen focus-forming virus long terminal repeat (LTR) promoter
   3721..4419    +  CDS            TagBFP: TagBFP is a basic (constitutively fluorescent) blue fluorescent protein published in 2008, derived from Entacmaea quadricolor. It is reported to be a very rapidly-maturing monomer with very low acid sensitivity.
   4492..5628    +  CDS            STING1: STING_HUMAN - Also known as ERIS From Homo sapiens (Human).
   5631..5819    +  CDS            nef (fragment): NEF_HV1Z2 - Experimental evidence at protein level: Swiss-Prot protein existence level 1. Extracellular Nef protein targets CD4(+) T-lymphocytes for apoptosis by interacting with CXCR4 surface receptors. From Human immunodeficiency virus type 1 group M subtype D (isolate Z2/CDC-Z34) (HIV-1).
   5821..5852    +  LTR            3' LTR (ΔU3) (fragment): self-inactivating 3' long terminal repeat (LTR) from HIV-1
   5900..6080    +  LTR            5' LTR (truncated): truncated 5' long terminal repeat (LTR) from HIV-1
   7042..7140    -  CDS            TBC1D5 (fragment): TBCD5_HUMAN - Also known as KIAA0210. Experimental evidence at protein level: Swiss-Prot protein existence level 1. May act as a GTPase-activating protein (GAP) for Rab family protein(s). May act as a GAP for RAB7A. Can displace RAB7A and retromer CSC subcomplex from the endosomal membrane to the cytosol; at least retromer displacement seems to require its catalytic activity (PubMed:19531583, PubMed:20923837). Required for retrograde transport of cargo proteins from endosomes to the trans-Golgi network (TGN); the function seems to require its catalytic activity. Involved in regulation of autop
   7546..7825    +  CDS            TcR (fragment): tetracycline efflux protein; tet; confers resistance to tetracycline
   7826..7874    -  misc_feature   bom (fragment): basis of mobility region from pBR322
   7976..8011    -  CDS            rop (fragment): Rop protein, which maintains plasmids at low copy number; rop
   8106..8210    +  promoter       AmpR promoter: bla
   8211..9071    +  CDS            AmpR: β-lactamase; bla; confers resistance to ampicillin, carbenicillin, and related antibiotics
   9242..9830    +  rep_origin     ori: high-copy-number ColE1/pMB1/pBR322/pUC origin of replication
  10013..10069   +  CDS            lacI (fragment): lac repressor; lacI; The lac repressor binds to the lac operator to inhibit transcription in E. coli. This inhibition can be relieved by adding lactose or isopropyl-β-D-thiogalactopyranoside (IPTG).
  10076..10405   +  promoter       SV40 promoter: SV40 enhancer and early promoter
  10605..10724   +  CDS            gpt (fragment): XGPT_ECOLI - Also known as gpp, gxu. Experimental evidence at protein level: Swiss-Prot protein existence level 1. Purine salvage pathway enzyme that catalyzes the transfer of the ribosyl-5-phosphate group from 5-phospho-alpha-D-ribose 1- diphosphate (PRPP) to the N9 position of the 6-oxopurines guanine and xanthine to form the corresponding ribonucleotides GMP (guanosine 5'- monophosphate) and XMP (xanthosine 5'-monophosphate), with the release of PPi. To a lesser extent, also acts on hypoxanthine (PubMed:9100006, PubMed:3886014). Does not ribophosphorylate adenine (PubMed:3886014). From Esch
  10724..11059   +  CDS            gpt (fragment): XGPT_ECOLI - Also known as gpp, gxu. Experimental evidence at protein level: Swiss-Prot protein existence level 1. Purine salvage pathway enzyme that catalyzes the transfer of the ribosyl-5-phosphate group from 5-phospho-alpha-D-ribose 1- diphosphate (PRPP) to the N9 position of the 6-oxopurines guanine and xanthine to form the corresponding ribonucleotides GMP (guanosine 5'- monophosphate) and XMP (xanthosine 5'-monophosphate), with the release of PPi. To a lesser extent, also acts on hypoxanthine (PubMed:9100006, PubMed:3886014). Does not ribophosphorylate adenine (PubMed:3886014). From Esch
  11154..11459   +  CDS            frsA (fragment): FRSA_ECOLI - Also known as yafA. Experimental evidence at protein level: Swiss-Prot protein existence level 1. Catalyzes the hydrolysis of esters (PubMed:15808744). Displays esterase activity toward pNP-butyrate (PubMed:15808744). May stimulate mixed-acid fermentation by acting as a fermentation/respiration switch that down-regulates respiration and up- regulates fermentation rates (PubMed:15169777). From Escherichia coli (strain K12).
  11463..19      +  intron         large T intron (fragment) (across the origin): SV40 (simian virus 40) large T antigen intron
>Addgene plasmid #102591 | pTRIP-SFFV-mtagBFP-2A STING V155M | addgene full sequence | sequence record 202063 | Addgene NGS Result
ATTTTTAAGTGTATAATGTSTACAGAGATTTAAAGCTCTAAGGTAAATATAAAATTTTTAAGTGTATAAT
GTGTTAAACTACTGATTCTAATTGTTTGTGTATTTTAGATTCCAACCTATGGAACTGATGAATGGGAGCA
GTGGTGGAATGCCTTTAATGAGGAAAACCTGTTTTGCTCAGAAGAAATGCCATCTAGTGATGATGAGGCT
ACTGCTGACTCTCAACATTCTACTCCTCCAAAAAAGAAGAGAAAGGTAGAAGACCCCAAGGACTTTCCTT
CAGAATTGCTAAGTTTTTTGAGTCATGCTGTGTTTAGTAATAGAACTCTTGCTTGCTTTGCTATTTACAC
CACAAAGGAAAAAGCTGCACTGCTATACAAGAAAATTATGGAAAAATATTCTGTAACCTTTATAAGTAGG
CATAACAGTTATAATCATAACATACTGTTTTTTCTTACTCCACACAGGCATAGAGTGTCTGCTATTAATA
ACTATGCTCAAAAATTGTGTACCTTTAGCTTTTTAATTTGTAAAGGGGTTAATAAGGAATATTTGATGTA
TAGTGCCTTGACTAGAGATCATAATCAGCCATACCACATTTGTAGAGGTTTTACTTGCTTTAAAAAACCT
CCCACACCTCCCCCTGAACCTGAAACATAAAATGAATGCAATTGTTGTTGTTAACTTGTTTATTGCAGCT
TATAATGGTTACAAATAAAGCAATAGCATCACAAATTTCACAAATAAAGCATTTTTTTCACTGCATTCTA
GTTGTGGTTTGTCCAAACTCATCAATGTATCTTATCATGTCTGGATCAACTGGATAACTCAAGCTAACCA
AAATCATCCCAAACTTCCCACCCCATACCCTATTACCACTGCCAATTACCTGTGGTTTCATTTACTCTAA
ACCTGTGATTCCTCTGAATTATTTTCATTTTAAAGAAATTGTATTTGTTAAATATGTACTACAAACTTAG
TAGTTGGAAGGGCTAATTCACTCCCAAAGAAGACAAGATATCCTTGATCTGTGGATCTACCACACACAAG
GCTACTTCCCTGATTAGCAGAACTACACACCAGGGCCAGGGGTCAGATATCCACTGACCTTTGGATGGTG
CTACAAGCTAGTACCAGTTGAGCCAGATAAGGTAGAAGAGGCCAATAAAGGAGAGAACACCAGCTTGTTA
CACCCTGTGAGCCTGCATGGGATGGATGACCCGGAGAGAGAAGTGTTAGAGTGGAGGTTTGACAGCCGCC
TAGCATTTCATCACGTGGCCCGAGAGCTGCATCCGGAGTACTTCAAGAACTGCTGATATCGAGCTTGCTA
CAAGGGACTTTCCGCTGGGGACTTTCCAGGGAGGCGTGGCCTGGGCGGGACTGGGGAGTGGCGAGCCCTC
AGATCCTGCATATAAGCAGCTGCTTTTTGCCTGTACTGGGTCTCTCTGGTTAGACCAGATCTGAGCCTGG
GAGCTCTCTGGCTAACTAGGGAACCCACTGCTTAAGCCTCAATAAAGCTTGCCTTGAGTGCTTCAAGTAG
TGTGTGCCCGTCTGTTGTGTGACTCTGGTAACTAGAGATCCCTCAGACCCTTTTAGTCAGTGTGGAAAAT
CTCTAGCAGTGGCGCCCGAACAGGGACTTGAAAGCGAAAGGGAAACCAGAGGAGCTCTCTCGACGCAGGA
CTCGGCTTGCTGAAGCGCGCACGGCAAGAGGCGAGGGGCGGCGACTGGTGAGTACGCCAAAAATTTTGAC
TAGCGGAGGCTAGAAGGAGAGAGATGGGTGCGAGAGCGTCAGTATTAAGCGGGGGAGAATTAGATCGCGA
TGGGAAAAAATTCGGTTAAGGCCAGGGGGAAAGAAAAAATATAAATTAAAACATATAGTATGGGCAAGCA
GGGAGCTAGAACGATTCGCAGTTAATCCTGGCCTGTTAGAAACATCAGAAGGCTGTAGACAAATACTGGG
ACAGCTACAACCATCCCTTCAGACAGGATCAGAAGAACTTAGATCATTATATAATACAGTAGCAACCCTC
TATTGTGTGCATCAAAGGATAGAGATAAAAGACACCAAGGAAGCTTTAGACAAGATAGAGGAAGAGCAAA
ACAAAAGTAAGACCACCGCACAGCAAGCGGCCGCTGATCTTCAGACCTGGAGGAGGAGATATGAGGGACA
ATTGGAGAAGTGAATTATATAAATATAAAGTAGTAAAAATTGAACCATTAGGAGTAGCACCCACCAAGGC
AAAGAGAAGAGTGGTGCAGAGAGAAAAAAGAGCAGTGGGAATAGGAGCTTTGTTCCTTGGGTTCTTGGGA
GCAGCAGGAAGCACTATGGGCGCAGCGTCAATGACGCTGACGGTACAGGCCAGACAATTATTGTCTGGTA
TAGTGCAGCAGCAGAACAATTTGCTGAGGGCTATTGAGGCGCAACAGCATCTGTTGCAACTCACAGTCTG
GGGCATCAAGCAGCTCCAGGCAAGAATCCTGGCTGTGGAAAGATACCTAAAGGATCAACAGCTCCTGGGG
ATTTGGGGTTGCTCTGGAAAACTCATTTGCACCACTGCTGTGCCTTGGAATGCTAGTTGGAGTAATAAAT
CTCTGGAACAGATTTGGAATCACACGACCTGGATGGAGTGGGACAGAGAAATTAACAATTACACAAGCTT
AATACACTCCTTAATTGAAGAATCGCAAAACCAGCAAGAAAAGAATGAACAAGAATTATTGGAATTAGAT
AAATGGGCAAGTTTGTGGAATTGGTTTAACATAACAAATTGGCTGTGGTATATAAAATTATTCATAATGA
TAGTAGGAGGCTTGGTAGGTTTAAGAATAGTTTTTGCTGTACTTTCTATAGTGAATAGAGTTAGGCAGGG
ATATTCACCATTATCGTTTCAGACCCACCTCCCAACCCCGAGGGGACCCGACAGGCCCGAAGGAATAGAA
GAAGAAGGTGGAGAGAGAGACAGAGACAGATCCATTCGATTAGTGAACGGATCTCGACGGTATCGCCGAA
TTCACAAATGGCAGTATTCATCCACAATTTTAAAAGAAAAGGGGGGATTGGGGGGTACAGTGCAGGGGAA
AGAATAGTAGACATAATAGCAACAGACATACAAACTAAAGAATTACAAAAACAAATTACAAAAATTCAAA
ATTTTCGGGTTTATTACAGGGACAGCAGAGATCCACTTTGGCTGATACGCGTCTGCAGCCCCGATAAAAT
AAAAGATTTTATTTAGTCTCCAGAAAAAGGGGGGAATGAAAGACCCCACCTGTAGGTTTGGCAAGCTAGC
TGCAGTAACGCCATTTTGCAAGGCATGGAAAAATACCAAACCAAGAATAGAGAAGTTCAGATCAAGGGCG
GGTACATGAAAATAGCTAACGTTGGGCCAAACAGGATATCTGCGGTGAGCAGTTTCGGCCCCGGCCCGGG
GCCAAGAACAGATGGTCACCGCAGTTTCGGCCCCGGCCCGAGGCCAAGAACAGATGGTCCCCAGATATGG
CCCAACCCTCAGCAGTTTCTTAAGACCCATCAGATGTTTCCAGGCTCCCCCAAGGACCTGAAATGACCCT
GCGCCTTATTTGAATTAACCAATCAGCCTGCTTCTCGCTTCTGTTCGCGCGCTTCTGCTTCCCGAGCTCT
ATAAAAGAGCTCACAACCCCTCACTCGGCGCGCCAGTCCTCCGACAGACTGAGTCGCCCGGGCCGCGGGC
TAGCGCCACCATGAGCGAGCTGATTAAGGAGAACATGCACATGAAGCTGTACATGGAGGGCACCGTGGAC
AACCATCACTTCAAGTGCACATCCGAGGGCGAAGGCAAGCCCTACGAGGGCACCCAGACCATGAGAATCA
AGGTGGTCGAGGGCGGCCCTCTCCCCTTCGCCTTCGACATCCTGGCTACTAGCTTCCTCTACGGCAGCAA
GACCTTCATCAACCACACCCAGGGCATCCCCGACTTCTTCAAGCAGTCCTTCCCTGAGGGCTTCACATGG
GAGAGAGTCACCACATACGAAGACGGGGGCGTGCTGACCGCTACCCAGGACACCAGCCTCCAGGACGGCT
GCCTCATCTACAACGTCAAGATCAGAGGGGTGAACTTCACATCCAACGGCCCTGTGATGCAGAAGAAAAC
ACTCGGCTGGGAGGCCTTCACCGAGACGCTGTACCCCGCTGACGGCGGCCTGGAAGGCAGAAACGACATG
GCCCTGAAGCTCGTGGGCGGGAGCCATCTGATCGCAAACGCCAAGACCACATATAGATCCAAGAAACCCG
CTAAGAACCTCAAGATGCCTGGCGTCTACTATGTGGACTACAGACTGGAAAGAATCAAGGAGGCCAACAA
CGAGACCTACGTCGAGCAGCACGAGGTGGCAGTGGCCAGATACTGCGACCTCCCTAGCAAACTGGGGCAC
AAGCTTAATGGAAGCGGAGCTACTAACTTCAGCCTGCTGAAGCAGGCTGGAGACGTGGAGGAGAACCCTG
GACCTGGATCCATGCCCCACTCCAGCCTGCATCCATCCATCCCGTGTCCCAGGGGTCACGGGGCCCAGAA
GGCAGCCTTGGTTCTGCTGAGTGCCTGCCTGGTGACCCTTTGGGGGCTAGGAGAGCCACCAGAGCACACT
CTCCGGTACCTGGTCCTCCACCTAGCCTCCCTGCAGCTGGGACTGCTGTTAAACGGGGTCTGCAGCCTGG
CTGAGGAGCTGCGCCACATCCACTCCAGGTACCGGGGCAGCTACTGGAGGACTGTGCGGGCCTGCCTGGG
CTGCCCCCTCCGCCGTGGGGCCCTGTTGCTGCTGTCCATCTATTTCTACTACTCCCTCCCAAATGCGGTC
GGCCCGCCCTTCACTTGGATGCTTGCCCTCCTGGGCCTCTCGCAGGCACTGAACATCCTCCTGGGCCTCA
AGGGCCTGGCCCCAGCTGAGATCTCTGCAGTGTGTGAAAAAGGGAATTTCAACATGGCCCATGGGCTGGC
ATGGTCATATTACATCGGATATCTGCGGCTGATCCTGCCAGAGCTCCAGGCCCGGATTCGAACTTACAAT
CAGCATTACAACAACCTGCTACGGGGTGCAGTGAGCCAGCGGCTGTATATTCTCCTCCCATTGGACTGTG
GGGTGCCTGATAACCTGAGTATGGCTGACCCCAACATTCGCTTCCTGGATAAACTGCCCCAGCAGACCGG
TGACCGTGCTGGCATCAAGGATCGGGTTTACAGCAACAGCATCTATGAGCTTCTGGAGAACGGGCAGCGG
GCGGGCACCTGTGTCCTGGAGTACGCCACCCCCTTGCAGACTTTGTTTGCCATGTCACAATACAGTCAAG
CTGGCTTTAGCCGGGAGGATAGGCTTGAGCAGGCCAAACTCTTCTGCCGGACACTTGAGGACATCCTGGC
AGATGCCCCTGAGTCTCAGAACAACTGCCGCCTCATTGCCTACCAGGAACCTGCAGATGACAGCAGCTTC
TCGCTGTCCCAGGAGGTTCTCCGGCACCTGCGGCAGGAGGAAAAGGAAGAGGTTACTGTGGGCAGCTTGA
AGACCTCAGCGGTGCCCAGTACCTCCACGATGTCCCAAGAGCCTGAGCTCCTCATCAGTGGAATGGAAAA
GCCCCTCCCTCTCCGCACGGATTTCTCTTGACTCGAGACCTAGAAAAACATGGAGCAATCACAAGTAGCA
ATACAGCAGCTACCAATGCTGATTGTGCCTGGCTAGAAGCACAAGAGGAGGAGGAGGTGGGTTTTCCAGT
CACACCTCAGGTACCTTTAAGACCAATGACTTACAAGGCAGCTGTAGATCTTAGCCACTTTTTAAAAGAA
AAGGGGGGACTGGAAGGGCTAATTCACTCCCAACGAAGACAAAATCGTCGAGAGATGCTGCATATAAGCA
GCTGCTTTTTGCTTGTACTGGGTCTCTCTGGTTAGACCAGATCTGAGCCTGGGAGCTCTCTGGCTAACTA
GGGAACCCACTGCTTAAGCCTCAATAAAGCTTGCCTTGAGTGCTTCAAGTAGTGTGTGCCCGTCTGTTGT
GTGACTCTGGTAACTAGAGATCCCTCAGACCCTTTTAGTCAGTGTGGAAAATCTCTAGCAGTAGTAGTTC
ATGTCATCTTATTATTCAGTATTTATAACTTGCAAAGAAATGAATATCAGAGAGTGAGAGGCCTTGACAT
TATAATAGATTTAGCAGGAATTGAACTAGGAGTGGAGCACACAGGCAAAGCTGCAGAAGTACTTGGAAGA
AGCCACCAGAGATACTCACGATTCTGCACATACCTGGCTAATCCCAGATCCTAAGGATTACATTAAGTTT
ACTAACATTTATATAATGATTTATAGTTTAAAGTATAAACTTATCTAATTTACTATTCTGACAGATATTA
ATTAATCCTCAAATATCATAAGAGATGATTACTATTATCCCCATTTAACACAAGAGGAAACTGAGAGGGA
AAGATGTTGAAGTAATTTTCCCACAATTACAGCATCCGTTAGTTACGACTCTATGATCTTCTGACACAAA
TTCCATTTACTCCTCACCCTATGACTCAGTCGAATATATCAAAGTTATGGACATTATGCTAAGTAACAAA
TTACCCTTTTATATAGTAAATACTGAGTAGATTGAGAGAAGAAATTGTTTGCAAACCTGAATAGCTTCAA
GAAGAAGAGAAGTGAGGATAAGAATAACAGTTGTCATTTAACAAGTTTTAACAAGTAACTTGGTTAGAAA
GGGATTCAAATGCATAAAGCAAGGGATAAATTTTTCTGGCAACAAGACTATACAATATAACCTTAAATAT
GACTTCAAATAATTGTTGGAACTTGATAAAACTAATTAAATATTATTGAAGATTATCAATATTATAAATG
TAATTTACTTTTAAAAAGGGAACATAGAAATGTGTATCATTAGAGTAGAAAACAATCCTTATTATCACAA
TTTGTCAAAACAAGTTTGTTATTAACACAAGTAGAATACTGCATTCAATTAAGTTGACTGCAGATTTTGT
GTTTTGTTAAAATTAGAAAGAGATAACAACAATTTGAATTATTGAAAGTAACATGTAAATAGTTCTACAT
ACGTTCTTTTGACATCTTGTTCAATCATTGATCGAAGTTCTTTATCTTGGAAGAATTTGTTCCAAAGACT
CTGAAATAAGGAAAACAATCTATTATATAGTCTCACACCTTTGTTTTACTTTTAGTGATTTCAATTTAAT
AATGTAAATGGTTAAAATTTATTCTTCTCTGAGATCATTTCACATTGCAGATAGAAAACCTGAGACTGGG
GTAATTTTTATTAAAATCTAATTTAATCTCAGAAACACATCTTTATTCTAACATCAATTTTTCCAGTTTG
ATATTATCATATAAAGTCAGCCTTCCTCATCTGCAGGTTCCACAACAAAAATCCAACCAACTGTGGATCA
AAAATATTGGGAAAAAATTAAAAATAGCAATACAACAATAAAAAAATACAAATCAGAAAAACAGCACAGT
ATAACAACTTTATTTAGCATTTACAATCTATTAGGTATTATAAGTAATCTAGCCAGATCCTCTACGCCGG
ACGCATCGTGGCCGGCATCACCGGCGCCACAGGTGCGGTTGCTGGCGCCTATATCGCCGACATCACCGAT
GGGGAAGATCGGGCTCGCCACTTCGGGCTCATGAGCGCTTGTTTCGGCGTGGGTATGGTGGCAGGCCCCG
TGGCCGGGGGACTGTTGGGCGCCATCTCCTTGCATGCACCATTCCTTGCGGCGGCGGTGCTCAACGGCCT
CAACCTACTACTGGGCTGCTTCCTAATGCAGGAGTCGCATAAGGGAGAGCGTCGAATGGTGCACTCTCAG
TACAATCTGCTCTGATGCCGCATAGTTAAGCCAGCCCCGACACCCGCCAACACCCGCTGACGCGCCCTGA
CGGGCTTGTCTGCTCCCGGCATCCGCTTACAGACAAGCTGTGACCGTCTCCGGGAGCTGCATGTGTCAGA
GGTTTTCACCGTCATCACCGAAACGCGCGAGACGAAAGGGCCTCGTGATACGCCTATTTTTATAGGTTAA
TGTCATGATAATAATGGTTTCTTAGACGTCAGGTGGCACTTTTCGGGGAAATGTGCGCGGAACCCCTATT
TGTTTATTTTTCTAAATACATTCAAATATGTATCCGCTCATGAGACAATAACCCTGATAAATGCTTCAAT
AATATTGAAAAAGGAAGAGTATGAGTATTCAACATTTCCGTGTCGCCCTTATTCCCTTTTTTGCGGCATT
TTGCCTTCCTGTTTTTGCTCACCCAGAAACGCTGGTGAAAGTAAAAGATGCTGAAGATCAGTTGGGTGCA
CGAGTGGGTTACATCGAACTGGATCTCAACAGCGGTAAGATCCTTGAGAGTTTTCGCCCCGAAGAACGTT
TTCCAATGATGAGCACTTTTAAAGTTCTGCTATGTGGCGCGGTATTATCCCGTATTGACGCCGGGCAAGA
GCAACTCGGTCGCCGCATACACTATTCTCAGAATGACTTGGTTGAGTACTCACCAGTCACAGAAAAGCAT
CTTACGGATGGCATGACAGTAAGAGAATTATGCAGTGCTGCCATAACCATGAGTGATAACACTGCGGCCA
ACTTACTTCTGACAACGATCGGAGGACCGAAGGAGCTAACCGCTTTTTTGCACAACATGGGGGATCATGT
AACTCGCCTTGATCGTTGGGAACCGGAGCTGAATGAAGCCATACCAAACGACGAGCGTGACACCACGATG
CCTGTAGCAATGGCAACAACGTTGCGCAAACTATTAACTGGCGAACTACTTACTCTAGCTTCCCGGCAAC
AATTAATAGACTGGATGGAGGCGGATAAAGTTGCAGGACCACTTCTGCGCTCGGCCCTTCCGGCTGGCTG
GTTTATTGCTGATAAATCTGGAGCCGGTGAGCGTGGGTCTCGCGGTATCATTGCAGCACTGGGGCCAGAT
GGTAAGCCCTCCCGTATCGTAGTTATCTACACGACGGGGAGTCAGGCAACTATGGATGAACGAAATAGAC
AGATCGCTGAGATAGGTGCCTCACTGATTAAGCATTGGTAACTGTCAGACCAAGTTTACTCATATATACT
TTAGATTGATTTAAAACTTCATTTTTAATTTAAAAGGATCTAGGTGAAGATCCTTTTTGATAATCTCATG
ACCAAAATCCCTTAACGTGAGTTTTCGTTCCACTGAGCGTCAGACCCCGTAGAAAAGATCAAAGGATCTT
CTTGAGATCCTTTTTTTCTGCGCGTAATCTGCTGCTTGCAAACAAAAAAACCACCGCTACCAGCGGTGGT
TTGTTTGCCGGATCAAGAGCTACCAACTCTTTTTCCGAAGGTAACTGGCTTCAGCAGAGCGCAGATACCA
AATACTGTTCTTCTAGTGTAGCCGTAGTTAGGCCACCACTTCAAGAACTCTGTAGCACCGCCTACATACC
TCGCTCTGCTAATCCTGTTACCAGTGGCTGCTGCCAGTGGCGATAAGTCGTGTCTTACCGGGTTGGACTC
AAGACGATAGTTACCGGATAAGGCGCAGCGGTCGGGCTGAACGGGGGGTTCGTGCACACAGCCCAGCTTG
GAGCGAACGACCTACACCGAACTGAGATACCTACAGCGTGAGCTATGAGAAAGCGCCACGCTTCCCGAAG
GGAGAAAGGCGGACAGGTATCCGGTAAGCGGCAGGGTCGGAACAGGAGAGCGCACGAGGGAGCTTCCAGG
GGGAAACGCCTGGTATCTTTATAGTCCTGTCGGGTTTCGCCACCTCTGACTTGAGCGTCGATTTTTGTGA
TGCTCGTCAGGGGGGCGGAGCCTATGGAAAAACGCCAGCAACGCGGCCTTTTTACGGTTCCTGGCCTTTT
GCTGGCCTTTTGCTCACATGTTCTTTCCTGCGTTATCCCCTGATTCTGTGGATAACCGTATTACCGCCTT
TGAGTGAGCTGATACCGCTCGCCGCAGCCGAACGACCGAGCGCAGCGAGTCAGTGAGCGAGGAAGCGGAA
GAGCGCCCAATACGCAAACCGCCTCTCCCCGCGCGTTGGCCGATTCATTAATGCAGCTGTGGAATGTGTG
TCAGTTAGGGTGTGGAAAGTCCCCAGGCTCCCCAGCAGGCAGAAGTATGCAAAGCATGCATCTCAATTAG
TCAGCAACCAGGTGTGGAAAGTCCCCAGGCTCCCCAGCAGGCAGAAGTATGCAAAGCATGCATCTCAATT
AGTCAGCAACCATAGTCCCGCCCCTAACTCCGCCCATCCCGCCCCTAACTCCGCCCAGTTCCGCCCATTC
TCCGCCCCATGGCTGACTAATTTTTTTTATTTATGCAGAGGCCGAGGCCGCCTCGGCCTCTGAGCTATTC
CAGAAGTAGTGAGGAGGCTTTTTTGGAGGCCTAGGCTTTTGCAAAAAGCTTGGACACAAGACAGGCTTGC
GAGATATGTTTGAGAATACCACTTTATCCCGCGTCAGGGAGAGGCAGTGCGTAAAAAGACGCGGACTCAT
GTGAAATACTGGTTTTTAGTGCGCCAGATCTCTATAATCTCGCGCAACCTATTTTCCCCTCGAACACTTT
TTAAGCCGTAGATAAACAGGCTGGGACACTTCACATGAGCGAAAAATACATCGTCACCTGGGACATGTTG
CAGATCCATGCACGTAAACTCGCAAGCCGACTGATGCCTTCTGAACAATGGAAAGGCATTATTGCCGTAA
GCCGTGGCGGTCTGTACCGGGTGCGTTACTGGCGCGTGAACTGGGTATTCGTCATGTCGATACCGTTTGT
ATTTCCAGCTACGATCACGACAACCAGCGCGAGCTTAAAGTGCTGAAACGCGCAGAAGGCGATGGCGAAG
GCTTCATCGTTATTGATGACCTGGTGGATACCGGTGGTACTGCGGTTGCGATTCGTGAAATGTATCCAAA
AGCGCACTTTGTCACCATCTTCGCAAAACCGGCTGGTCGTCCGCTGGTTGATGACTATGTTGTTGATATC
CCGCAAGATACCTGGATTGAACAGCCGTGGGATATGGGCGTCGTATTCGTCCCGCCAATCTCCGGTCGCT
AATCTTTTCAACGCCTGGCACTGCCGGGCGTTGTTCTTTTTAACTTCAGGCGGGTTACAATAGTTTCCAG
TAAGTATTCTGGAGGCTGCATCCATGACACAGGCAAACCTGAGCGAAACCCTGTTCAAACCCCGCTTTAA
ACATCCTGAAACCTCGACGCTAGTCCGCCGCTTTAATCACGGCGCACAACCGCCTGTGCAGTCGGCCCTT
GATGGTAAAACCATCCCTCACTGGTATCGCATGATTAACCGTCTGATGTGGATCTGGCGCGGCATTGACC
CACGCGAAATCCTCGACGTCCAGGCACGTATTGTGATGAGCGATGCCGAACGTACCGACGATGATTTATA
CGATACGGTGATTGGCTACCGTGGCGGCAACTGGATTTATGAGTGGGCCCCGGATCTTTGTGAAGGAACC
TTACTTCTGTGGTGTGACATAATTGGACAAACTACCTACAGAGATTTAAAGCTCTAAGGTAAATATAAA
